>Addgene plasmid #162279 | pIR-CMV-SCN2A-Variant-1-IRES-mScarlet | depositor full sequence | sequence record 314566 | pIR-CMV-SCN2A-Variant-1-IRES-mScarlet sequence 12150 bps
TAGTTATTAATAGTAATCAATTACGGGGTCATTAGTTCATAGCCCATATATGGAGTTCCGCGTTACATAA
CTTACGGTAAATGGCCCGCCTGGCTGACCGCCCAACGACCCCCGCCCATTGACGTCAATAATGACGTATG
TTCCCATAGTAACGCCAATAGGGACTTTCCATTGACGTCAATGGGTGGAGTATTTACGGTAAACTGCCCA
CTTGGCAGTACATCAAGTGTATCATATGCCAAGTACGCCCCCTATTGACGTCAATGACGGTAAATGGCCC
GCCTGGCATTATGCCCAGTACATGACCTTATGGGACTTTCCTACTTGGCAGTACATCTACGTATTAGTCA
TCGCTATTACCATGGTGATGCGGTTTTGGCAGTACATCAATGGGCGTGGATAGCGGTTTGACTCACGGGG
ATTTCCAAGTCTCCACCCCATTGACGTCAATGGGAGTTTGTTTTGGCACCAAAATCAACGGGACTTTCCA
AAATGTCGTAACAACTCCGCCCCATTGACGCAAATGGGCGGTAGGCGTGTACGGTGGGAGGTCTATATAA
GCAGAGCTGGTTTAGTGAACCGTCAGATCCGCTAGCGATTACGCCAAGCTCGAAATTAACCCTCACTAAA
GGGAACAAAAGCTGGAGCTCCACCGCGGTGGCGGCCGCCATGGCACAGTCAGTGCTGGTACCGCCAGGAC
CTGACAGCTTCCGCTTCTTTACCAGGGAATCCCTTGCTGCTATTGAACAACGCATTGCAGAAGAGAAAGC
TAAGAGACCCAAACAGGAACGCAAGGATGAGGATGATGAAAATGGCCCAAAGCCAAACAGTGACTTGGAA
GCAGGAAAATCTCTTCCATTTATTTATGGAGACATTCCTCCAGAGATGGTGTCAGTGCCCCTGGAGGATC
TGGACCCCTACTATATCAATAAGAAAACGTTTATAGTATTGAATAAAGGGAAAGCAATCTCTCGATTCAG
TGCCACCCCTGCCCTTTACATTTTAACTCCCTTCAACCCTATTAGAAAATTAGCTATTAAGATTTTGGTA
CATTCTTTATTCAATATGCTCATTATGTGCACGATTCTTACCAACTGTGTATTTATGACCATGAGTAACC
CTCCAGACTGGACAAAGAATGTGGAGTATACCTTTACAGGAATTTATACTTTTGAATCACTTATTAAAAT
ACTTGCAAGGGGCTTTTGTTTAGAAGATTTCACATTTTTACGGGATCCATGGAATTGGTTGGATTTCACA
GTCATTACTTTTGCATATGTGACAGAGTTTGTGGACCTGGGCAATGTCTCAGCGTTGAGAACATTCAGAG
TTCTCCGAGCATTGAAAACAATTTCAGTCATTCCAGGCCTGAAGACCATTGTGGGGGCCCTGATCCAGTC
AGTGAAGAAGCTTTCTGATGTCATGATCTTGACTGTGTTCTGTCTAAGCGTGTTTGCGCTAATAGGATTG
CAGTTGTTCATGGGCAACCTACGAAATAAATGTTTGCAATGGCCTCCAGATAATTCTTCCTTTGAAATAA
ATATCACTTCCTTCTTTAACAATTCATTGGATGGGAATGGTACTACTTTCAATAGGACAGTGAGCATATT
TAACTGGGATGAATATATTGAGGATAAAAGTCACTTTTATTTTTTAGAGGGGCAAAATGATGCTCTGCTT
TGTGGCAACAGCTCAGATGCAGGCCAGTGTCCTGAAGGATACATCTGTGTGAAGGCTGGTAGAAACCCCA
ACTATGGCTACACGAGCTTTGACACCTTTAGTTGGGCCTTTTTGTCCTTATTTCGTCTCATGACTCAAGA
CTTCTGGGAAAACCTTTATCAACTGACACTACGTGCTGCTGGGAAAACGTACATGATATTTTTTGTGCTG
GTCATTTTCTTGGGCTCATTCTATCTAATAAATTTGATCTTGGCTGTGGTGGCCATGGCCTATGAGGAAC
AGAATCAGGCCACATTGGAAGAGGCTGAACAGAAGGAAGCTGAATTTCAGCAGATGCTCGAACAGTTGAA
AAAGCAACAAGAAGAAGCTCAGGCGGCAGCTGCAGCCGCATCTGCTGAATCAAGAGACTTCAGTGGTGCT
GGTGGGATAGGAGTTTTTTCAGAGAGTTCTTCAGTAGCATCTAAGTTGAGCTCCAAAAGTGAAAAAGAGC
TGAAAAACAGAAGAAAGAAAAAGAAACAGAAAGAACAGTCTGGAGAAGAAGAGAAAAATGACAGAGTCCG
AAAATCGGAATCTGAAGACAGCATAAGAAGAAAAGGTTTCCGTTTTTCCTTGGAAGGAAGTAGGCTGACA
TATGAAAAGAGATTTTCTTCTCCACACCAGTCCTTACTGAGCATCCGTGGCTCCCTTTTCTCTCCAAGAC
GCAACAGTAGGGCGAGCCTTTTCAGCTTCAGAGGTCGAGCAAAGGACATTGGCTCTGAGAATGACTTTGC
TGATGATGAGCACAGCACCTTTGAGGACAATGACAGCCGAAGAGACTCTCTGTTCGTGCCGCACAGACAT
GGAGAACGGCGCCACAGCAATGTCAGCCAGGCCAGCCGTGCCTCCAGGGTGCTCCCCATCCTGCCCATGA
ATGGGAAGATGCATAGCGCTGTGGACTGCAATGGTGTGGTCTCCCTGGTCGGGGGCCCTTCTACCCTCAC
ATCTGCTGGGCAGCTCCTACCAGAGGGCACAACTACTGAAACAGAAATAAGAAAGAGACGGTCCAGTTCT
TATCATGTTTCCATGGATTTATTGGAAGATCCTACATCAAGGCAAAGAGCAATGAGTATAGCCAGTATTT
TGACCAACACCATGGAAGAACTTGAAGAATCCAGACAGAAATGCCCACCATGCTGGTATAAATTTGCTAA
TATGTGTTTGATTTGGGACTGTTGTAAACCATGGTTAAAGGTGAAACACCTTGTCAACCTGGTTGTAATG
GACCCATTTGTTGACCTGGCCATCACCATCTGCATTGTCTTAAATACACTCTTCATGGCTATGGAGCACT
ATCCCATGACGGAGCAGTTCAGCAGTGTACTGTCTGTTGGAAACCTGGTCTTCACAGGGATCTTCACAGC
AGAAATGTTTCTCAAGATAATTGCCATGGATCCATATTATTACTTTCAAGAAGGCTGGAATATTTTTGAT
GGTTTTATTGTGAGCCTTAGTTTAATGGAACTTGGTTTGGCAAATGTGGAAGGATTGTCAGTTCTCCGAT
CATTCCGGCTGCTCCGAGTTTTCAAGTTGGCAAAATCTTGGCCAACTCTAAATATGCTAATTAAGATCAT
TGGCAATTCTGTGGGGGCTCTAGGAAACCTCACCTTGGTATTGGCCATCATCGTCTTCATTTTTGCTGTG
GTCGGCATGCAGCTCTTTGGTAAGAGCTACAAAGAATGTGTCTGCAAGATTTCCAATGATTGTGAACTCC
CACGCTGGCACATGCATGACTTTTTCCACTCCTTCCTGATCGTGTTCCGCGTGCTGTGTGGAGAGTGGAT
AGAGACCATGTGGGACTGTATGGAGGTCGCTGGCCAAACCATGTGCCTTACTGTCTTCATGATGGTCATG
GTGATTGGAAATCTAGTGGTTCTGAACCTCTTCTTGGCCTTGCTTTTGAGTTCCTTCAGTTCTGACAATC
TTGCTGCCACTGATGATGATAACGAAATGAATAATCTCCAGATTGCTGTGGGAAGGATGCAGAAAGGAAT
CGATTTTGTTAAAAGAAAAATACGTGAATTTATTCAGAAAGCCTTTGTTAGGAAGCAGAAAGCTTTAGAT
GAAATTAAACCGCTTGAAGATCTAAATAATAAAAAAGACAGCTGTATTTCCAACCATACCACCATAGAAA
TAGGCAAAGACCTCAATTATCTCAAAGACGGAAATGGAACTACTAGTGGCATAGGCAGCAGTGTAGAAAA
ATATGTCGTGGATGAAAGTGATTACATGTCATTTATAAACAACCCTAGCCTCACTGTGACAGTACCAATT
GCTGTTGGAGAATCTGACTTTGAAAATTTAAATACTGAAGAATTCAGCAGCGAGTCAGATATGGAGGAAA
GCAAAGAGAAGCTAAATGCAACTAGTTCATCTGAAGGCAGCACGGTTGATATTGGAGCTCCCGCCGAGGG
AGAACAGCCTGAGGTTGAACCTGAGGAATCCCTTGAACCTGAAGCCTGTTTTACAGAAGACTGTGTACGG
AAGTTCAAGTGTTGTCAGATAAGCATAGAAGAAGGCAAAGGGAAACTCTGGTGGAATTTGAGGAAAACAT
GCTATAAGATAGTGGAGCACAATTGGTTCGAAACCTTCATTGTCTTCATGATTCTGCTGAGCAGTGGGGC
TCTGGCCTTTGAAGATATATACATTGAGCAGCGAAAAACCATTAAGACCATGTTAGAATATGCTGACAAG
GTTTTCACTTACATATTCATTCTGGAAATGCTGCTAAAGTGGGTTGCATATGGTTTTCAAGTGTATTTTA
CCAATGCCTGGTGCTGGCTAGACTTCCTGATTGTTGATGTCTCACTGGTTAGCTTAACTGCAAATGCCTT
GGGTTACTCAGAACTTGGTGCCATCAAATCCCTCAGAACACTAAGAGCTCTGAGGCCACTGAGAGCTTTG
TCCCGGTTTGAAGGAATGAGGGTTGTTGTAAATGCTCTTTTAGGAGCCATTCCATCTATCATGAATGTAC
TTCTGGTTTGTCTGATCTTTTGGCTAATATTCAGTATCATGGGAGTGAATCTCTTTGCTGGCAAGTTTTA
CCATTGTATTAATTACACCACTGGAGAGATGTTTGATGTAAGCGTGGTCAACAACTACAGTGAGTGCAAA
GCTCTCATTGAGAGCAATCAAACTGCCAGGTGGAAAAATGTGAAAGTAAACTTTGATAACGTAGGACTTG
GATATCTGTCTCTACTTCAAGTAGCCACGTTTAAGGGATGGATGGATATTATGTATGCAGCTGTTGATTC
ACGAAATGTAGAATTACAACCCAAGTATGAAGACAACCTGTACATGTATCTTTATTTTGTCATCTTTATT
ATTTTTGGTTCATTCTTTACCTTGAATCTTTTCATTGGTGTCATCATAGATAACTTCAACCAACAGAAAA
AGAAGTTTGGAGGTCAAGACATTTTTATGACAGAAGAACAGAAGAAATACTACAATGCAATGAAAAAACT
GGGTTCAAAGAAACCACAAAAACCCATACCTCGACCTGCTGTAAGTATCAAGGTTACAAGACAGGTTTAA
GGAGACCAATAGAAACTGGGCTTGTCGAGACAGAGAAGACTCTTGCGTTTCTGATAGGCACCTATTGGTC
TTACTGACATCCACTTTGCCTTTCTCTCCACAGAACAAATTCCAAGGAATGGTCTTTGATTTTGTAACCA
AACAAGTCTTTGATATCAGCATCATGATCCTCATCTGCCTTAACATGGTCACCATGATGGTGGAAACCGA
TGACCAGAGTCAAGAAATGACAAACATTCTGTACTGGATTAATCTGGTGTTTATTGTTCTGTTCACTGGA
GAATGTGTGCTGAAACTGATCTCTCTTCGTTACTACTATTTCACTATTGGATGGAATATTTTTGATTTTG
TGGTGGTCATTCTCTCCATTGTAGGAATGTTTCTGGCTGAACTGATAGAAAAGTATTTTGTGTCCCCTAC
CCTGTTCCGAGTGATCCGTCTTGCCAGGATTGGCCGAATCCTACGTCTGATCAAAGGAGCAAAGGGGATC
CGCACGCTGCTCTTTGCTTTGATGATGTCCCTTCCTGCGTTGTTTAACATCGGCCTCCTTCTTTTCCTGG
TCATGTTCATCTACGCCATCTTTGGGATGTCCAATTTTGCCTATGTTAAGAGGGAAGTTGGGATCGATGA
CATGTTCAACTTTGAGACCTTTGGCAACAGCATGATCTGCCTGTTCCAAATTACAACCTCTGCTGGCTGG
GATGGATTGCTAGCACCTATTCTTAATAGTGGACCTCCAGACTGTGACCCTGACAAAGATCACCCTGGAA
GCTCAGTTAAAGGAGACTGTGGGAACCCATCTGTTGGGATTTTCTTTTTTGTCAGTTACATCATCATATC
CTTCCTGGTTGTGGTGAACATGTACATCGCGGTCATCCTGGAGAACTTCAGTGTTGCTACTGAAGAAAGT
GCAGAGCCTCTGAGTGAGGATGACTTTGAGATGTTCTATGAGGTTTGGGAGAAGTTTGATCCCGATGCGA
CCCAGTTTATAGAGTTTGCCAAACTTTCTGATTTTGCAGATGCCCTGGATCCTCCTCTTCTCATAGCAAA
ACCCAACAAAGTCCAGCTCATTGCCATGGATCTGCCCATGGTGAGTGGTGACCGGATCCACTGTCTTGAC
ATCTTATTTGCTTTTACAAAGCGTGTTTTGGGTGAGAGTGGAGAGATGGATGCCCTTCGAATACAGATGG
AAGAGCGATTCATGGCATCAAACCCCTCCAAAGTCTCTTATGAGCCCATTACGACCACGTTGAAACGCAA
ACAAGAGGAGGTGTCTGCTATTATTATCCAGAGGGCTTACAGACGCTACCTCTTGAAGCAAAAAGTTAAA
AAGGTATCAAGTATATACAAGAAAGACAAAGGCAAAGAATGTGATGGAACACCCATCAAAGAAGATACTC
TCATTGATAAACTGAATGAGAATTCAACTCCAGAGAAAACCGATATGACGCCTTCCACCACGTCTCCACC
CTCGTATGATAGTGTGACCAAACCAGAAAAAGAAAAATTTGAAAAAGACAAATCAGAAAAGGAAGACAAA
GGGAAAGATATCAGGGAAAGTAAAAAGTAAGGATCCGCCCCTCTCCCTCCCCCCCCCCTAACGTTACTGG
CCGAAGCCGCTTGGAATAAGGCCGGTGTGCGTTTGTCTATATGTTATTTTCCACCATATTGCCGTCTTTT
GGCAATGTGAGGGCCCGGAAACCTGGCCCTGTCTTCTTGACGAGCATTCCTAGGGGTCTTTCCCCTCTCG
CCAAAGGAATGCAAGGTCTGTTGAATGTCGTGAAGGAAGCAGTTCCTCTGGAAGCTTCTTGAAGACAAAC
AACGTCTGTAGCGACCCTTTGCAGGCAGCGGAACCCCCCACCTGGCGACAGGTGCCTCTGCGGCCAAAAG
CCACGTGTATAAGATACACCTGCAAAGGCGGCACAACCCCAGTGCCACGTTGTGAGTTGGATAGTTGTGG
AAAGAGTCAAATGGCTCTCCTCAAGCGTATTCAACAAGGGGCTGAAGGATGCCCAGAAGGTACCCCATTG
TATGGGATCTGATCTGGGGCCTCGGTGCACATGCTTTACATGTGTTTAGTCGAGGTTAAAAAACGTCTAG
GCCCCCCGAACCACGGGGACGTGGTTTTCCTTTGAAAAACACGATGATAATATGGCCACAACCATGGTGA
GCAAGGGCGAGGCAGTGATCAAGGAGTTCATGCGGTTCAAGGTGCACATGGAGGGCTCCATGAACGGCCA
CGAGTTCGAGATCGAGGGCGAGGGCGAGGGCCGCCCCTACGAGGGCACCCAGACCGCCAAGCTGAAGGTG
ACCAAGGGTGGCCCCCTGCCCTTCTCCTGGGACATCCTGTCCCCTCAGTTCATGTACGGCTCCAGGGCCT
TCACCAAGCACCCCGCCGACATCCCCGACTACTATAAGCAGTCCTTCCCCGAGGGCTTCAAGTGGGAGCG
CGTGATGAACTTCGAGGACGGCGGCGCCGTGACCGTGACCCAGGACACCTCCCTGGAGGACGGCACCCTG
ATCTACAAGGTGAAGCTCCGCGGCACCAACTTCCCTCCTGACGGCCCCGTAATGCAGAAGAAGACAATGG
GCTGGGAAGCGTCCACCGAGCGGTTGTACCCCGAGGACGGCGTGCTGAAGGGCGACATTAAGATGGCCCT
GCGCCTGAAGGACGGAGGCCGCTACCTGGCGGACTTCAAGACCACCTACAAGGCCAAGAAGCCCGTGCAG
ATGCCCGGCGCCTACAACGTCGACCGCAAGTTGGACATCACCTCCCACAACGAGGACTACACCGTGGTGG
AACAGTACGAACGCTCCGAGGGCCGCCACTCCACCGGCGGCATGGACGAGCTGTACAAGTAACCTGCAGG
AATTCCCCTTCCCAACAGTTGCGCAGCCTGAATGGCGAATGGAGATCCAATTTTTAAGTGTATAATGTGT
TAAACTACTGATTCTAATTGTTTGTGTATTTTAGATTCACAGTCCCAAGGCTCATTTCAGGCCCCTCAGT
CCTCACAGTCTGTTCATGATCATAATCAGCCATACCACATTTGTAGAGGTTTTACTTGCTTTAAAAAACC
TCCCACACCTCCCCCTGAACCTGAAACATAAAATGAATGCAATTGTTGTTGTTAACTTGTTTATTGCAGC
TTATAATGGTTACAAATAAAGCAATAGCATCACAAATTTCACAAATAAAGCATTTTTTTCACTGCATTCT
AGTTGTGGTTTGTCCAAACTCATCAATGTATCTTAACGCGTAAATTGTAAGCGTTAATATTTTGTTAAAA
TTCGCGTTAAATTTTTGTTAAATCAGCTCATTTTTTAACCAATAGGCCGAAATCGGCAAAATCCCTTATA
AATCAAAAGAATAGACCGAGATAGGGT
[37 nt withheld, positions 8638-8674]
AAAGAACGTGGACTCCAACGTCAAAGG
[49 nt withheld, positions 8702-8750]
T
[91 nt withheld, positions 8752-8842]
G
[124 nt withheld, positions 8844-8967]
CAGGTGGCACTTTTCGGGGAAATGTGCGCGGAACCCCTATTTGTTTATTTTTCTAAATACATTCAAATAT
GTATCCGCTCATGAGACAATAACCCTGATAAATGCTTCAATAATATTGAAAAAGGAAGAATCCTGAGGCG
GAAAGAACCAGCTGTGGAATGTGTGTCAGTTAGGGTGTGGAAAGTCCCCAGGCTCCCCAGCAGGCAGAAG
TATGCAAAGCATGCATCTCAATTAGTCAGCAACCAGGTGTGGAAAGTCCCCAGGCTCCCCAGCAGGCAGA
AGTATGCAAAGCATGCATCTCAATTAGTCAGCAACCATAGTCCCGCCCCATGGCTGACTAATTTTTTTTA
TTTATGCAGAGGCCGAGGCCGCCTCGGCCTCTGAGCTATTCCAGAAGTAGTGAGGAGGCTTTTTTGGAGG
CCTAGGCTTTTGCAAAGATCGATCAAGAGACAGGATGAGGATCGTTTCGCATGATTGAACAAGATGGATT
GCACGCAGGTTCTCCGGCCGCTTGGGTGGAGAGGCTATTCGGCTATGACTGGGCACAACAGACAATCGGC
TGCTCTGATGCCGCCGTGTTCCGGCTGTCAGCGCAGGGGCGCCCGGTTCTTTTTGTCAAGACCGACCTGT
CCGGTGCCCTGAATGAACTGCAAGACGAGGCAGCGCGGCTATCGTGGCTGGCCACGACGGGCGTTCCTTG
CGCAGCTGTGCTCGACGTTGTCACTGAAGCGGGAAGGGACTGGCTGCTATTGGGCGAAGTGCCGGGGCAG
GATCTCCTGTCATCTCACCTTGCTCCTGCCGAGAAAGTATCCATCATGGCTGATGCAATGCGGCGGCTGC
ATACGCTTGATCCGGCTACCTGCCCATTCGACCACCAAGCGAAACATCGCATCGAGCGAGCACGTACTCG
GATGGAAGCCGGTCTTGTCGATCAGGATGATCTGGACGAAGAACATCAGGGGCTCGCGCCAGCCGAACTG
TTCGCCAGGCTCAAGGCGAGCATGCCCGACGGCGAGGATCTCGTCGTGACCCATGGCGATGCCTGCTTGC
CGAATATCATGGTGGAAAATGGCCGCTTTTCTGGATTCATCGACTGTGGCCGGCTGGGTGTGGCGGACCG
CTATCAGGACATAGCGTTGGCTACCCGTGATATTGCTGAAGAACTTGGCGGCGAATGGGCTGACCGCTTC
CTCGTGCTTTACGGTATCGCCGCTCCCGATTCGCAGCGCATCGCCTTCTATCGCCTTCTTGACGAGTTCT
TCTGAGCGGGACTCTGGGGTTCGAAATGACCGACCAAGCGACGCCCAACCTGCCATCACGAGATTTCGAT
TCCACCGCCGCCTTCTATGAAAGGTTGGGCTTCGGAATCGTTTTCCGGGACGCCGGCTGGATGATCCTCC
AGCGCGGGGATCTCATGCTGGAGTTCTTCGCCCACCCTAGGGGGAGGCTAACTGAAACACGGAAGGAGAC
AATACCGGAAGGAACCCGCGCTATGACGGCAATAAAAAGACAGAATAAAACGCACGGTGTTGGGTCGTTT
GTTCATAAACGCGGGGTTCGGTCCCAGGGCTGGCACTCTGTCGATACCCCACGATGCGTATGCCTAACGC
GTTTTTGTTACTTTATAGAAGAAATTTTGAGTTTTTGTTTTTTTTTAATAAATAAATAAACATAAATAAA
TTGTTTGTTGAATTTATTATTAGTATGTAAGTGTAAATATAATAAAACTTAATATCTATTCAAATTAATA
AATAAACCTCGATATACAGACCGATAAAACACATGCGTCAATTTTACGCATGATTATCTTTAACGTACGT
CACAATATGATTATCTTTCTAGGGTTAAACGCGTTAGGCATACGCATCCCACCGAGACCCCATTGGGGCC
AATACGCCCGCGTTTCTTCCTTTTCCCCACCCCACCCCCCAAGTTCGGGTGAAGGCCCAGGGCTCGCAGC
CAACGTCGGGGCGGCAGGCCCTGCCATAGCCTCAGGTTACTCATATATACTTTAGATTGATTTAAAACTT
CATTTTTAATTTAAAAGGATCTAGGTGAAGATCCTTTTTGATAATCTCATGACCAAAATCCCTTAACGTG
AGTTTTCGTTCCACTGAGCGTCAGACCCCGTAGAAAAGATCAAAGGATCTTCTTGAGATCCTTTTTTTCT
GCGCGTAATCTGCTGCTTGCAAACAAAAAAACCACCGCTACCAGCGGTGGTTTGTTTGCCGGATCAAGAG
CTACCAACTCTTTTTCCGAAGGTAACTGGCTTCAGCAGAGCGCAGATACCAAATACTGTCCTTCTAGTGT
AGCCGTAGTTAGGCCACCACTTCAAGAACTCTGTAGCACCGCCTACATACCTCGCTCTGCTAATCCTGTT
ACCAGTGGCTGCTGCCAGTGGCGATAAGTCGTGTCTTACCGGGTTGGACTCAAGACGATAGTTACCGGAT
AAGGCGCAGCGGTCGGGCTGAACGGGGGGTTCGTGCACACAGCCCAGCTTGGAGCGAACGACCTACACCG
AACTGAGATACCTACAGCGTGAGCTATGAGAAAGCGCCACGCTTCCCGAAGGGAGAAAGGCGGACAGGTA
TCCGGTAAGCGGCAGGGTCGGAACAGGAGAGCGCACGAGGGAGCTTCCAGGGGGAAACGCCTGGTATCTT
TATAGTCCTGTCGGGTTTCGCCACCTCTGACTTGAGCGTCGATTTTTGTGATGCTCGTCAGGGGGGCGGA
GCCTATGGAAAAACGCCAGCAACGCGGCCTTTTTACGGTTCCTGGCCTTTTGCTGGCCTTTTGCTCACAT
GTTCTTTCCTGCGTTATCCCCTGATTCTGTGGATAACCGTATTACCGCCATGCATTAGTTATTAATTTAA
CCCTAGAAAGATAGTCTGCGTAAAATTGACGCATGCATTCTTGAAATATTGCTCTCTCTTTCTAAATAGC
GCGAATCCGTCGCTGTGCATTTAGGACATCTCAGTCGCCGCTTGGAGCTCCCGTGAGGCGTGCTTGTCAA
TGCGGTAAGTGTCACTGATTTTGAACTATAACGACCGCGTGAGTCAAAATGACGCATGATTATCTTTTAC
GTGACTTTTAAGATTTAACTCATACGATAATTATATTGTTATTTCATGTTCTACTTACGTGATAACTTAT
TATATATATATTTTCTTGTTATAGATAATGCAT
Features (pLannotate 1.2.2; 20 found; start..end, strand, type, name):
     61..364     +  enhancer       CMV enhancer: human cytomegalovirus immediate early enhancer
    365..568     +  promoter       CMV promoter: human cytomegalovirus (CMV) immediate early promoter
    614..632     +  promoter       T3 promoter: promoter for bacteriophage T3 RNA polymerase
    645..668     +  misc_feature   MCS (fragment): pBluescript multiple cloning site
    670..5247    +  CDS            SCN2A (fragment): SCN2A_HUMAN - Also known as NAC2, SCN2A1, SCN2A2. Experimental evidence at protein level: Swiss-Prot protein existence level 1. Mediates the voltage-dependent sodium ion permeability of excitable membranes. Assuming opened or closed conformations in response to the voltage difference across the membrane, the protein forms a sodium-selective channel through which Na(+) ions may pass in accordance with their electrochemical gradient (PubMed:1325650, PubMed:17021166, PubMed:28256214, PubMed:29844171). Implicated in the regulation of hippocampal replay occurring within sharp wave ripples (SPW-R) i
   5348..6817    +  CDS            SCN2A (fragment): SCN2A_HUMAN - Also known as NAC2, SCN2A1, SCN2A2. Experimental evidence at protein level: Swiss-Prot protein existence level 1. Mediates the voltage-dependent sodium ion permeability of excitable membranes. Assuming opened or closed conformations in response to the voltage difference across the membrane, the protein forms a sodium-selective channel through which Na(+) ions may pass in accordance with their electrochemical gradient (PubMed:1325650, PubMed:17021166, PubMed:28256214, PubMed:29844171). Implicated in the regulation of hippocampal replay occurring within sharp wave ripples (SPW-R) i
   6828..7400    +  misc_feature   IRES: internal ribosome entry site (IRES) of the encephalomyocarditis virus (EMCV)
   7414..8109    +  CDS            mScarlet: mScarlet is a basic (constitutively fluorescent) red fluorescent protein published in 2016, derived from synthetic construct. It has moderate acid sensitivity.
   8126..8159    +  CDS            lacZα (fragment): LacZα fragment of β-galactosidase; lacZ fragment
   8169..8224    +  intron         small t intron (fragment): SV40 (simian virus 40) small t antigen intron
   8224..8361    +  CDS            large T antigen (fragment): large T antigen from SV40 (simian virus 40)
   8384..8505    +  polyA_signal   SV40 poly(A) signal: SV40 polyadenylation signal
   8539..8967    -  rep_origin     f1 ori (sequence partly withheld): f1 bacteriophage origin of replication; arrow indicates direction of (+) strand synthesis
   8994..9096    +  promoter       AmpR promoter: bla
   9100..9296    +  promoter       SV40 promoter (fragment): SV40 enhancer and early promoter
   9290..9389    +  rep_origin     SV40 ori (fragment): SV40 origin of replication
   9438..10232   +  CDS            NeoR/KanR: aminoglycoside phosphotransferase from Tn5; aph(3')-II (or nptII); confers resistance to neomycin, kanamycin, and G418 (Geneticin®)
  10253..10405   +  CDS            ble (fragment): BLE_KLEPN - Experimental evidence at protein level: Swiss-Prot protein existence level 1. Binding protein with a strong affinity to the bleomycin family of antibiotics. Binds to CL990; an antimitotic-antibiotic compound. From Klebsiella pneumoniae.
  10464..10511   +  polyA_signal   HSV TK poly(A) signal: herpes simplex virus thymidine kinase polyadenylation signal (Cole and Stacy, 1985)
  11120..11708   +  rep_origin     ori: high-copy-number ColE1/pMB1/pBR322/pUC origin of replication
