>Addgene plasmid #162279 | pIR-CMV-SCN2A-Variant-1-IRES-mScarlet | addgene full sequence | sequence record 321873 | Addgene NGS Result
CCCTAGAAAGATAGTCTGCGTAAAATTGACGCATGCATTCTTGAAATATTGCTCTCTCTTTCTAAATAGC
GCGAATCCGTCGCTGTGCATTTAGGACATCTCAGTCGCCGCTTGGAGCTCCCGTGAGGCGTGCTTGTCAA
TGCGGTAAGTGTCACTGATTTTGAACTATAACGACCGCGTGAGTCAAAATGACGCATGATTATCTTTTAC
GTGACTTTTAAGATTTAACTCATACGATAATTATATTGTTATTTCATGTTCTACTTACGTGATAACTTAT
TATATATATATTTTCTTGTTATAGATAATGCATTAGTTATTAATAGTAATCAATTACGGGGTCATTAGTT
CATAGCCCATATATGGAGTTCCGCGTTACATAACTTACGGTAAATGGCCCGCCTGGCTGACCGCCCAACG
ACCCCCGCCCATTGACGTCAATAATGACGTATGTTCCCATAGTAACGCCAATAGGGACTTTCCATTGACG
TCAATGGGTGGAGTATTTACGGTAAACTGCCCACTTGGCAGTACATCAAGTGTATCATATGCCAAGTACG
CCCCCTATTGACGTCAATGACGGTAAATGGCCCGCCTGGCATTATGCCCAGTACATGACCTTATGGGACT
TTCCTACTTGGCAGTACATCTACGTATTAGTCATCGCTATTACCATGGTGATGCGGTTTTGGCAGTACAT
CAATGGGCGTGGATAGCGGTTTGACTCACGGGGATTTCCAAGTCTCCACCCCATTGACGTCAATGGGAGT
TTGTTTTGGCACCAAAATCAACGGGACTTTCCAAAATGTCGTAACAACTCCGCCCCATTGACGCAAATGG
GCGGTAGGCGTGTACGGTGGGAGGTCTATATAAGCAGAGCTGGTTTAGTGAACCGTCAGATCCGCTAGCG
ATTACGCCAAGCTCGAAATTAACCCTCACTAAAGGGAACAAAAGCTGGAGCTCCACCGCGGTGGCGGCCG
CCATGGCACAGTCAGTGCTGGTACCGCCAGGACCTGACAGCTTCCGCTTCTTTACCAGGGAATCCCTTGC
TGCTATTGAACAACGCATTGCAGAAGAGAAAGCTAAGAGACCCAAACAGGAACGCAAGGATGAGGATGAT
GAAAATGGCCCAAAGCCAAACAGTGACTTGGAAGCAGGAAAATCTCTTCCATTTATTTATGGAGACATTC
CTCCAGAGATGGTGTCAGTGCCCCTGGAGGATCTGGACCCCTACTATATCAATAAGAAAACGTTTATAGT
ATTGAATAAAGGGAAAGCAATCTCTCGATTCAGTGCCACCCCTGCCCTTTACATTTTAACTCCCTTCAAC
CCTATTAGAAAATTAGCTATTAAGATTTTGGTACATTCTTTATTCAATATGCTCATTATGTGCACGATTC
TTACCAACTGTGTATTTATGACCATGAGTAACCCTCCAGACTGGACAAAGAATGTGGAGTATACCTTTAC
AGGAATTTATACTTTTGAATCACTTATTAAAATACTTGCAAGGGGCTTTTGTTTAGAAGATTTCACATTT
TTACGGGATCCATGGAATTGGTTGGATTTCACAGTCATTACTTTTGCATATGTGACAGAGTTTGTGGACC
TGGGCAATGTCTCAGCGTTGAGAACATTCAGAGTTCTCCGAGCATTGAAAACAATTTCAGTCATTCCAGG
CCTGAAGACCATTGTGGGGGCCCTGATCCAGTCAGTGAAGAAGCTTTCTGATGTCATGATCTTGACTGTG
TTCTGTCTAAGCGTGTTTGCGCTAATAGGATTGCAGTTGTTCATGGGCAACCTACGAAATAAATGTTTGC
AATGGCCTCCAGATAATTCTTCCTTTGAAATAAATATCACTTCCTTCTTTAACAATTCATTGGATGGGAA
TGGTACTACTTTCAATAGGACAGTGAGCATATTTAACTGGGATGAATATATTGAGGATAAAAGTCACTTT
TATTTTTTAGAGGGGCAAAATGATGCTCTGCTTTGTGGCAACAGCTCAGATGCAGGCCAGTGTCCTGAAG
GATACATCTGTGTGAAGGCTGGTAGAAACCCCAACTATGGCTACACGAGCTTTGACACCTTTAGTTGGGC
CTTTTTGTCCTTATTTCGTCTCATGACTCAAGACTTCTGGGAAAACCTTTATCAACTGACACTACGTGCT
GCTGGGAAAACGTACATGATATTTTTTGTGCTGGTCATTTTCTTGGGCTCATTCTATCTAATAAATTTGA
TCTTGGCTGTGGTGGCCATGGCCTATGAGGAACAGAATCAGGCCACATTGGAAGAGGCTGAACAGAAGGA
AGCTGAATTTCAGCAGATGCTCGAACAGTTGAAAAAGCAACAAGAAGAAGCTCAGGCGGCAGCTGCAGCC
GCATCTGCTGAATCAAGAGACTTCAGTGGTGCTGGTGGGATAGGAGTTTTTTCAGAGAGTTCTTCAGTAG
CATCTAAGTTGAGCTCCAAAAGTGAAAAAGAGCTGAAAAACAGAAGAAAGAAAAAGAAACAGAAAGAACA
GTCTGGAGAAGAAGAGAAAAATGACAGAGTCCGAAAATCGGAATCTGAAGACAGCATAAGAAGAAAAGGT
TTCCGTTTTTCCTTGGAAGGAAGTAGGCTGACATATGAAAAGAGATTTTCTTCTCCACACCAGTCCTTAC
TGAGCATCCGTGGCTCCCTTTTCTCTCCAAGACGCAACAGTAGGGCGAGCCTTTTCAGCTTCAGAGGTCG
AGCAAAGGACATTGGCTCTGAGAATGACTTTGCTGATGATGAGCACAGCACCTTTGAGGACAATGACAGC
CGAAGAGACTCTCTGTTCGTGCCGCACAGACATGGAGAACGGCGCCACAGCAATGTCAGCCAGGCCAGCC
GTGCCTCCAGGGTGCTCCCCATCCTGCCCATGAATGGGAAGATGCATAGCGCTGTGGACTGCAATGGTGT
GGTCTCCCTGGTCGGGGGCCCTTCTACCCTCACATCTGCTGGGCAGCTCCTACCAGAGGGCACAACTACT
GAAACAGAAATAAGAAAGAGACGGTCCAGTTCTTATCATGTTTCCATGGATTTATTGGAAGATCCTACAT
CAAGGCAAAGAGCAATGAGTATAGCCAGTATTTTGACCAACACCATGGAAGAACTTGAAGAATCCAGACA
GAAATGCCCACCATGCTGGTATAAATTTGCTAATATGTGTTTGATTTGGGACTGTTGTAAACCATGGTTA
AAGGTGAAACACCTTGTCAACCTGGTTGTAATGGACCCATTTGTTGACCTGGCCATCACCATCTGCATTG
TCTTAAATACACTCTTCATGGCTATGGAGCACTATCCCATGACGGAGCAGTTCAGCAGTGTACTGTCTGT
TGGAAACCTGGTCTTCACAGGGATCTTCACAGCAGAAATGTTTCTCAAGATAATTGCCATGGATCCATAT
TATTACTTTCAAGAAGGCTGGAATATTTTTGATGGTTTTATTGTGAGCCTTAGTTTAATGGAACTTGGTT
TGGCAAATGTGGAAGGATTGTCAGTTCTCCGATCATTCCGGCTGCTCCGAGTTTTCAAGTTGGCAAAATC
TTGGCCAACTCTAAATATGCTAATTAAGATCATTGGCAATTCTGTGGGGGCTCTAGGAAACCTCACCTTG
GTATTGGCCATCATCGTCTTCATTTTTGCTGTGGTCGGCATGCAGCTCTTTGGTAAGAGCTACAAAGAAT
GTGTCTGCAAGATTTCCAATGATTGTGAACTCCCACGCTGGCACATGCATGACTTTTTCCACTCCTTCCT
GATCGTGTTCCGCGTGCTGTGTGGAGAGTGGATAGAGACCATGTGGGACTGTATGGAGGTCGCTGGCCAA
ACCATGTGCCTTACTGTCTTCATGATGGTCATGGTGATTGGAAATCTAGTGGTTCTGAACCTCTTCTTGG
CCTTGCTTTTGAGTTCCTTCAGTTCTGACAATCTTGCTGCCACTGATGATGATAACGAAATGAATAATCT
CCAGATTGCTGTGGGAAGGATGCAGAAAGGAATCGATTTTGTTAAAAGAAAAATACGTGAATTTATTCAG
AAAGCCTTTGTTAGGAAGCAGAAAGCTTTAGATGAAATTAAACCGCTTGAAGATCTAAATAATAAAAAAG
ACAGCTGTATTTCCAACCATACCACCATAGAAATAGGCAAAGACCTCAATTATCTCAAAGACGGAAATGG
AACTACTAGTGGCATAGGCAGCAGTGTAGAAAAATATGTCGTGGATGAAAGTGATTACATGTCATTTATA
AACAACCCTAGCCTCACTGTGACAGTACCAATTGCTGTTGGAGAATCTGACTTTGAAAATTTAAATACTG
AAGAATTCAGCAGCGAGTCAGATATGGAGGAAAGCAAAGAGAAGCTAAATGCAACTAGTTCATCTGAAGG
CAGCACGGTTGATATTGGAGCTCCCGCCGAGGGAGAACAGCCTGAGGTTGAACCTGAGGAATCCCTTGAA
CCTGAAGCCTGTTTTACAGAAGACTGTGTACGGAAGTTCAAGTGTTGTCAGATAAGCATAGAAGAAGGCA
AAGGGAAACTCTGGTGGAATTTGAGGAAAACATGCTATAAGATAGTGGAGCACAATTGGTTCGAAACCTT
CATTGTCTTCATGATTCTGCTGAGCAGTGGGGCTCTGGCCTTTGAAGATATATACATTGAGCAGCGAAAA
ACCATTAAGACCATGTTAGAATATGCTGACAAGGTTTTCACTTACATATTCATTCTGGAAATGCTGCTAA
AGTGGGTTGCATATGGTTTTCAAGTGTATTTTACCAATGCCTGGTGCTGGCTAGACTTCCTGATTGTTGA
TGTCTCACTGGTTAGCTTAACTGCAAATGCCTTGGGTTACTCAGAACTTGGTGCCATCAAATCCCTCAGA
ACACTAAGAGCTCTGAGGCCACTGAGAGCTTTGTCCCGGTTTGAAGGAATGAGGGTTGTTGTAAATGCTC
TTTTAGGAGCCATTCCATCTATCATGAATGTACTTCTGGTTTGTCTGATCTTTTGGCTAATATTCAGTAT
CATGGGAGTGAATCTCTTTGCTGGCAAGTTTTACCATTGTATTAATTACACCACTGGAGAGATGTTTGAT
GTAAGCGTGGTCAACAACTACAGTGAGTGCAAAGCTCTCATTGAGAGCAATCAAACTGCCAGGTGGAAAA
ATGTGAAAGTAAACTTTGATAACGTAGGACTTGGATATCTGTCTCTACTTCAAGTAGCCACGTTTAAGGG
ATGGATGGATATTATGTATGCAGCTGTTGATTCACGAAATGTAGAATTACAACCCAAGTATGAAGACAAC
CTGTACATGTATCTTTATTTTGTCATCTTTATTATTTTTGGTTCATTCTTTACCTTGAATCTTTTCATTG
GTGTCATCATAGATAACTTCAACCAACAGAAAAAGAAGTTTGGAGGTCAAGACATTTTTATGACAGAAGA
ACAGAAGAAATACTACAATGCAATGAAAAAACTGGGTTCAAAGAAACCACAAAAACCCATACCTCGACCT
GCTGTAAGTATCAAGGTTACAAGACAGGTTTAAGGAGACCAATAGAAACTGGGCTTGTCGAGACAGAGAA
GACTCTTGCGTTTCTGATAGGCACCTATTGGTCTTACTGACATCCACTTTGCCTTTCTCTCCACAGAACA
AATTCCAAGGAATGGTCTTTGATTTTGTAACCAAACAAGTCTTTGATATCAGCATCATGATCCTCATCTG
CCTTAACATGGTCACCATGATGGTGGAAACCGATGACCAGAGTCAAGAAATGACAAACATTCTGTACTGG
ATTAATCTGGTGTTTATTGTTCTGTTCACTGGAGAATGTGTGCTGAAACTGATCTCTCTTCGTTACTACT
ATTTCACTATTGGATGGAATATTTTTGATTTTGTGGTGGTCATTCTCTCCATTGTAGGAATGTTTCTGGC
TGAACTGATAGAAAAGTATTTTGTGTCCCCTACCCTGTTCCGAGTGATCCGTCTTGCCAGGATTGGCCGA
ATCCTACGTCTGATCAAAGGAGCAAAGGGGATCCGCACGCTGCTCTTTGCTTTGATGATGTCCCTTCCTG
CGTTGTTTAACATCGGCCTCCTTCTTTTCCTGGTCATGTTCATCTACGCCATCTTTGGGATGTCCAATTT
TGCCTATGTTAAGAGGGAAGTTGGGATCGATGACATGTTCAACTTTGAGACCTTTGGCAACAGCATGATC
TGCCTGTTCCAAATTACAACCTCTGCTGGCTGGGATGGATTGCTAGCACCTATTCTTAATAGTGGACCTC
CAGACTGTGACCCTGACAAAGATCACCCTGGAAGCTCAGTTAAAGGAGACTGTGGGAACCCATCTGTTGG
GATTTTCTTTTTTGTCAGTTACATCATCATATCCTTCCTGGTTGTGGTGAACATGTACATCGCGGTCATC
CTGGAGAACTTCAGTGTTGCTACTGAAGAAAGTGCAGAGCCTCTGAGTGAGGATGACTTTGAGATGTTCT
ATGAGGTTTGGGAGAAGTTTGATCCCGATGCGACCCAGTTTATAGAGTTTGCCAAACTTTCTGATTTTGC
AGATGCCCTGGATCCTCCTCTTCTCATAGCAAAACCCAACAAAGTCCAGCTCATTGCCATGGATCTGCCC
ATGGTGAGTGGTGACCGGATCCACTGTCTTGACATCTTATTTGCTTTTACAAAGCGTGTTTTGGGTGAGA
GTGGAGAGATGGATGCCCTTCGAATACAGATGGAAGAGCGATTCATGGCATCAAACCCCTCCAAAGTCTC
TTATGAGCCCATTACGACCACGTTGAAACGCAAACAAGAGGAGGTGTCTGCTATTATTATCCAGAGGGCT
TACAGACGCTACCTCTTGAAGCAAAAAGTTAAAAAGGTATCAAGTATATACAAGAAAGACAAAGGCAAAG
AATGTGATGGAACACCCATCAAAGAAGATACTCTCATTGATAAACTGAATGAGAATTCAACTCCAGAGAA
AACCGATATGACGCCTTCCACCACGTCTCCACCCTCGTATGATAGTGTGACCAAACCAGAAAAAGAAAAA
TTTGAAAAAGACAAATCAGAAAAGGAAGACAAAGGGAAAGATATCAGGGAAAGTAAAAAGTAAGGATCCG
CCCCTCTCCCTCCCCCCCCCCTAACGTTACTGGCCGAAGCCGCTTGGAATAAGGCCGGTGTGCGTTTGTC
TATATGTTATTTTCCACCATATTGCCGTCTTTTGGCAATGTGAGGGCCCGGAAACCTGGCCCTGTCTTCT
TGACGAGCATTCCTAGGGGTCTTTCCCCTCTCGCCAAAGGAATGCAAGGTCTGTTGAATGTCGTGAAGGA
AGCAGTTCCTCTGGAAGCTTCTTGAAGACAAACAACGTCTGTAGCGACCCTTTGCAGGCAGCGGAACCCC
CCACCTGGCGACAGGTGCCTCTGCGGCCAAAAGCCACGTGTATAAGATACACCTGCAAAGGCGGCACAAC
CCCAGTGCCACGTTGTGAGTTGGATAGTTGTGGAAAGAGTCAAATGGCTCTCCTCAAGCGTATTCAACAA
GGGGCTGAAGGATGCCCAGAAGGTACCCCATTGTATGGGATCTGATCTGGGGCCTCGGTGCACATGCTTT
ACATGTGTTTAGTCGAGGTTAAAAAACGTCTAGGCCCCCCGAACCACGGGGACGTGGTTTTCCTTTGAAA
AACACGATGATAATATGGCCACAACCATGGTGAGCAAGGGCGAGGCAGTGATCAAGGAGTTCATGCGGTT
CAAGGTGCACATGGAGGGCTCCATGAACGGCCACGAGTTCGAGATCGAGGGCGAGGGCGAGGGCCGCCCC
TACGAGGGCACCCAGACCGCCAAGCTGAAGGTGACCAAGGGTGGCCCCCTGCCCTTCTCCTGGGACATCC
TGTCCCCTCAGTTCATGTACGGCTCCAGGGCCTTCACCAAGCACCCCGCCGACATCCCCGACTACTATAA
GCAGTCCTTCCCCGAGGGCTTCAAGTGGGAGCGCGTGATGAACTTCGAGGACGGCGGCGCCGTGACCGTG
ACCCAGGACACCTCCCTGGAGGACGGCACCCTGATCTACAAGGTGAAGCTCCGCGGCACCAACTTCCCTC
CTGACGGCCCCGTAATGCAGAAGAAGACAATGGGCTGGGAAGCGTCCACCGAGCGGTTGTACCCCGAGGA
CGGCGTGCTGAAGGGCGACATTAAGATGGCCCTGCGCCTGAAGGACGGAGGCCGCTACCTGGCGGACTTC
AAGACCACCTACAAGGCCAAGAAGCCCGTGCAGATGCCCGGCGCCTACAACGTCGACCGCAAGTTGGACA
TCACCTCCCACAACGAGGACTACACCGTGGTGGAACAGTACGAACGCTCCGAGGGCCGCCACTCCACCGG
CGGCATGGACGAGCTGTACAAGTAACCTGCAGGAATTCCCCTTCCCAACAGTTGCGCAGCCTGAATGGCG
AATGGAGATCCAATTTTTAAGTGTATAATGTGTTAAACTACTGATTCTAATTGTTTGTGTATTTTAGATT
CACAGTCCCAAGGCTCATTTCAGGCCCCTCAGTCCTCACAGTCTGTTCATGATCATAATCAGCCATACCA
CATTTGTAGAGGTTTTACTTGCTTTAAAAAACCTCCCACACCTCCCCCTGAACCTGAAACATAAAATGAA
TGCAATTGTTGTTGTTAACTTGTTTATTGCAGCTTATAATGGTTACAAATAAAGCAATAGCATCACAAAT
TTCACAAATAAAGCATTTTTTTCACTGCATTCTAGTTGTGGTTTGTCCAAACTCATCAATGTATCTTAAC
GCGTAAATTGTAAGCGTTAATATTTTGTTAAAATTCGCGTTAAATTTTTGTTAAATCAGCTCATTTTTTA
ACCAATAGGCCGAAATCGGCAAAATCCCTTATAAATCAAAAGAATAGACCGAGATAGGGT
[37 nt withheld, positions 8951-8987]
AAAGAACGTGGACTCCAACGTCAAAGG
[49 nt withheld, positions 9015-9063]
T
[91 nt withheld, positions 9065-9155]
G
[124 nt withheld, positions 9157-9280]
CAGGTGGCACTTTTCGGGGAAATGTGCGCGGAACCCCTATTTGTTTATTTTTCTAAATACATTCAAATAT
GTATCCGCTCATGAGACAATAACCCTGATAAATGCTTCAATAATATTGAAAAAGGAAGAATCCTGAGGCG
GAAAGAACCAGCTGTGGAATGTGTGTCAGTTAGGGTGTGGAAAGTCCCCAGGCTCCCCAGCAGGCAGAAG
TATGCAAAGCATGCATCTCAATTAGTCAGCAACCAGGTGTGGAAAGTCCCCAGGCTCCCCAGCAGGCAGA
AGTATGCAAAGCATGCATCTCAATTAGTCAGCAACCATAGTCCCGCCCCATGGCTGACTAATTTTTTTTA
TTTATGCAGAGGCCGAGGCCGCCTCGGCCTCTGAGCTATTCCAGAAGTAGTGAGGAGGCTTTTTTGGAGG
CCTAGGCTTTTGCAAAGATCGATCAAGAGACAGGATGAGGATCGTTTCGCATGATTGAACAAGATGGATT
GCACGCAGGTTCTCCGGCCGCTTGGGTGGAGAGGCTATTCGGCTATGACTGGGCACAACAGACAATCGGC
TGCTCTGATGCCGCCGTGTTCCGGCTGTCAGCGCAGGGGCGCCCGGTTCTTTTTGTCAAGACCGACCTGT
CCGGTGCCCTGAATGAACTGCAAGACGAGGCAGCGCGGCTATCGTGGCTGGCCACGACGGGCGTTCCTTG
CGCAGCTGTGCTCGACGTTGTCACTGAAGCGGGAAGGGACTGGCTGCTATTGGGCGAAGTGCCGGGGCAG
GATCTCCTGTCATCTCACCTTGCTCCTGCCGAGAAAGTATCCATCATGGCTGATGCAATGCGGCGGCTGC
ATACGCTTGATCCGGCTACCTGCCCATTCGACCACCAAGCGAAACATCGCATCGAGCGAGCACGTACTCG
GATGGAAGCCGGTCTTGTCGATCAGGATGATCTGGACGAAGAACATCAGGGGCTCGCGCCAGCCGAACTG
TTCGCCAGGCTCAAGGCGAGCATGCCCGACGGCGAGGATCTCGTCGTGACCCATGGCGATGCCTGCTTGC
CGAATATCATGGTGGAAAATGGCCGCTTTTCTGGATTCATCGACTGTGGCCGGCTGGGTGTGGCGGACCG
CTATCAGGACATAGCGTTGGCTACCCGTGATATTGCTGAAGAACTTGGCGGCGAATGGGCTGACCGCTTC
CTCGTGCTTTACGGTATCGCCGCTCCCGATTCGCAGCGCATCGCCTTCTATCGCCTTCTTGACGAGTTCT
TCTGAGCGGGACTCTGGGGTTCGAAATGACCGACCAAGCGACGCCCAACCTGCCATCACGAGATTTCGAT
TCCACCGCCGCCTTCTATGAAAGGTTGGGCTTCGGAATCGTTTTCCGGGACGCCGGCTGGATGATCCTCC
AGCGCGGGGATCTCATGCTGGAGTTCTTCGCCCACCCTAGGGGGAGGCTAACTGAAACACGGAAGGAGAC
AATACCGGAAGGAACCCGCGCTATGACGGCAATAAAAAGACAGAATAAAACGCACGGTGTTGGGTCGTTT
GTTCATAAACGCGGGGTTCGGTCCCAGGGCTGGCACTCTGTCGATACCCCACTGCCTAACGCGTTTTTGT
TACTTTATAGAAGAAATTTTGAGTTTTTGTTTTTTTTTAATAAATAAATAAACATAAATAAATTGTTTGT
TGAATTTATTATTAGTATGTAAGTGTAAATATAATAAAACTTAATATCTATTCAAATTAATAAATAAACC
TCGATATACAGACCGATAAAACACATGCGTCAATTTTACGCATGATTATCTTTAACGTACGTCACAATAT
GATTATCTTTCTAGGGTTAAACGCGTTAGGCATACGCATCCACCGAGACCCCATTGGGGCCAATACGCCC
GCGTTTCTTCCTTTTCCCCACCCCACCCCCCAAGTTCGGGTGAAGGCCCAGGGCTCGCAGCCAACGTCGG
GGCGGCAGGCCCTGCCATAGCCTCAGGTTACTCATATATACTTTAGATTGATTTAAAACTTCATTTTTAA
TTTAAAAGGATCTAGGTGAAGATCCTTTTTGATAATCTCATGACCAAAATCCCTTAACGTGAGTTTTCGT
TCCACTGAGCGTCAGACCCCGTAGAAAAGATCAAAGGATCTTCTTGAGATCCTTTTTTTCTGCGCGTAAT
CTGCTGCTTGCAAACAAAAAAACCACCGCTACCAGCGGTGGTTTGTTTGCCGGATCAAGAGCTACCAACT
CTTTTTCCGAAGGTAACTGGCTTCAGCAGAGCGCAGATACCAAATACTGTTCTTCTAGTGTAGCCGTAGT
TAGGCCACCACTTCAAGAACTCTGTAGCACCGCCTACATACCTCGCTCTGCTAATCCTGTTACCAGTGGC
TGCTGCCAGTGGCGATAAGTCGTGTCTTACCGGGTTGGACTCAAGACGATAGTTACCGGATAAGGCGCAG
CGGTCGGGCTGAACGGGGGGTTCGTGCACACAGCCCAGCTTGGAGCGAACGACCTACACCGAACTGAGAT
ACCTACAGCGTGAGCTATGAGAAAGCGCCACGCTTCCCGAAGGGAGAAAGGCGGACAGGTATCCGGTAAG
CGGCAGGGTCGGAACAGGAGAGCGCACGAGGGAGCTTCCAGGGGGAAACGCCTGGTATCTTTATAGTCCT
GTCGGGTTTCGCCACCTCTGACTTGAGCGTCGATTTTTGTGATGCTCGTCAGGGGGGCGGAGCCTATGGA
AAAACGCCAGCAACGCGGCCTTTTTACGGTTCCTGGCCTTTTGCTGGCCTTTTGCTCACATGTTCTTTCC
TGCGTTATCCCCTGATTCTGTGGATAACCGTATTACCGCCATGCATTAGTTATTAATTTAA
Features (pLannotate 1.2.2; 20 found; start..end, strand, type, name):
    374..677     +  enhancer       CMV enhancer: human cytomegalovirus immediate early enhancer
    678..881     +  promoter       CMV promoter: human cytomegalovirus (CMV) immediate early promoter
    927..945     +  promoter       T3 promoter: promoter for bacteriophage T3 RNA polymerase
    958..981     +  misc_feature   MCS (fragment): pBluescript multiple cloning site
    983..5560    +  CDS            SCN2A (fragment): SCN2A_HUMAN - Also known as NAC2, SCN2A1, SCN2A2. Experimental evidence at protein level: Swiss-Prot protein existence level 1. Mediates the voltage-dependent sodium ion permeability of excitable membranes. Assuming opened or closed conformations in response to the voltage difference across the membrane, the protein forms a sodium-selective channel through which Na(+) ions may pass in accordance with their electrochemical gradient (PubMed:1325650, PubMed:17021166, PubMed:28256214, PubMed:29844171). Implicated in the regulation of hippocampal replay occurring within sharp wave ripples (SPW-R) i
   5661..7130    +  CDS            SCN2A (fragment): SCN2A_HUMAN - Also known as NAC2, SCN2A1, SCN2A2. Experimental evidence at protein level: Swiss-Prot protein existence level 1. Mediates the voltage-dependent sodium ion permeability of excitable membranes. Assuming opened or closed conformations in response to the voltage difference across the membrane, the protein forms a sodium-selective channel through which Na(+) ions may pass in accordance with their electrochemical gradient (PubMed:1325650, PubMed:17021166, PubMed:28256214, PubMed:29844171). Implicated in the regulation of hippocampal replay occurring within sharp wave ripples (SPW-R) i
   7141..7713    +  misc_feature   IRES: internal ribosome entry site (IRES) of the encephalomyocarditis virus (EMCV)
   7727..8422    +  CDS            mScarlet: mScarlet is a basic (constitutively fluorescent) red fluorescent protein published in 2016, derived from synthetic construct. It has moderate acid sensitivity.
   8439..8472    +  CDS            lacZα (fragment): LacZα fragment of β-galactosidase; lacZ fragment
   8482..8537    +  intron         small t intron (fragment): SV40 (simian virus 40) small t antigen intron
   8537..8674    +  CDS            large T antigen (fragment): large T antigen from SV40 (simian virus 40)
   8697..8818    +  polyA_signal   SV40 poly(A) signal: SV40 polyadenylation signal
   8852..9280    -  rep_origin     f1 ori (sequence partly withheld): f1 bacteriophage origin of replication; arrow indicates direction of (+) strand synthesis
   9307..9409    +  promoter       AmpR promoter: bla
   9413..9609    +  promoter       SV40 promoter (fragment): SV40 enhancer and early promoter
   9603..9702    +  rep_origin     SV40 ori (fragment): SV40 origin of replication
   9751..10545   +  CDS            NeoR/KanR: aminoglycoside phosphotransferase from Tn5; aph(3')-II (or nptII); confers resistance to neomycin, kanamycin, and G418 (Geneticin®)
  10566..10718   +  CDS            ble (fragment): BLE_KLEPN - Experimental evidence at protein level: Swiss-Prot protein existence level 1. Binding protein with a strong affinity to the bleomycin family of antibiotics. Binds to CL990; an antimitotic-antibiotic compound. From Klebsiella pneumoniae.
  10777..10824   +  polyA_signal   HSV TK poly(A) signal: herpes simplex virus thymidine kinase polyadenylation signal (Cole and Stacy, 1985)
  11424..12012   +  rep_origin     ori: high-copy-number ColE1/pMB1/pBR322/pUC origin of replication
