[The description below was written by a language model from this plasmid's Addgene catalogue record and pLannotate feature annotations shown in this document.]
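Description:
pIR-CMV-SCN2A-Variant-1-IRES-mScarlet is a mammalian expression plasmid of about 12.1 kb, built on the pIR-CMV-IRES-mScarlet backbone, for producing the human voltage-gated sodium channel Nav1.2 (SCN2A, variant 1 isoform) in eukaryotic cells. It is propagated in standard E. coli from a high-copy ColE1/pUC-type origin. A single Tn5 NeoR/KanR gene is preceded by both a bacterial (bla) promoter and an SV40 early promoter/origin fragment and followed by an HSV TK polyadenylation signal. It therefore confers kanamycin resistance in bacteria and G418 resistance in mammalian cells. An f1 origin is also present.

The payload is a bicistronic cassette driven by the CMV immediate-early enhancer and promoter. A T3 promoter and a remnant polylinker lie just upstream of the SCN2A cDNA, which was cloned between NotI and BamHI sites. An EMCV IRES downstream of the channel directs independent translation of mScarlet from the same transcript, so red fluorescence marks transfected cells without fusing anything to the channel protein. The unit ends with SV40 small t intron and large T fragments and an SV40 poly(A) signal.

The distinguishing feature is an IVS intron inserted after position 4551 of the coding sequence. Both feature tables reflect this, annotating SCN2A as two fragments separated by a gap of roughly 100 bp. The intron should be spliced out in mammalian cells to restore the open reading frame. According to the depositor, this alteration allows the otherwise unstable cDNA to be maintained at high copy in ordinary bacterial strains, and the associated publication title attributes that instability to cryptic prokaryotic promoters. The depositor and sequencing-derived records differ slightly in length and start coordinate but show the same feature order. The catalogue lists the same figure for both insert and backbone size, so at least one of those entries appears unreliable.
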