Addgene plasmid #162279: pIR-CMV-SCN2A-Variant-1-IRES-mScarlet
Purpose: Eukaryotic expression of human SCN2A variant 1 isoform. This channel has been modified to be stably maintained in standard bacterial strains.
Depositing lab: Al George. Publication: Cryptic prokaryotic promoters explain instability of recombinant neuronal sodium channels in bacteria. DeKeyser JM, Thompson CH, George AL Jr. J Biol Chem. 2021 Jan-Jun;296:100298. doi: 10.1016/j.jbc.2021.100298. Epub 2021 Jan 15. PubMed 33460646.
Backbone
  Vector backbone: pIR-CMV-IRES-mScarlet
  Backbone size w/o insert (bp): 6151
  Total vector size (bp): 12150
  Vector type: Mammalian Expression
  Selectable markers: Neomycin (select with G418)
Growth in bacteria
  Bacterial resistance: Kanamycin, 50 μg/mL
  Growth temperature: 37°C
  Growth strain: DH5alpha
  Copy number: High Copy
Gene/Insert
  Gene/Insert name: SCN2A Variant 1, stabilized (alt name: Nav1.2)
  Species: H. sapiens (human)
  Insert size (bp): 6151
  Mutation: IVS intron inserted after bp4551.
  GenBank ID: NM_021007
  Entrez Gene: SCN2A (a.k.a. BFIC3, BFIS3, BFNIS, DEE11, EA9, EIEE11, HBA, HBSCI, HBSCII, NAC2, Na(v)1.2, Nav1.2, SCN2A1, SCN2A2)
  Promoter: CMV
  Tag / fusion protein: IRES-mScarlet (C terminal on backbone)
  Cloning method: Restriction Enzyme; 5′ cloning site NotI (not destroyed); 3′ cloning site BamHI (not destroyed)
  Sequencing primers: 5′ V1-5; 3′ SV40pA-R
Terms and licenses: Academic/Nonprofit Terms; Industry Terms: Not Available to Industry
Depositor comments: The SCN2A channel cDNA has been altered to be stably maintained in standard E.coli strains at high copy under standard growth conditions. Please visit https://www.biorxiv.org/content/10.1101/2020.11.05.370429v1 for bioRxiv preprint.
How to cite: pIR-CMV-SCN2A-Variant-1-IRES-mScarlet was a gift from Al George (Addgene plasmid # 162279 ; http://n2t.net/addgene:162279 ; RRID:Addgene_162279)
